>Addgene plasmid #32087 | pWZLFlagMenin(S487A) | addgene partial sequence | sequence record 37282 | pBABE-5
GTCGCGGAACAGAAATTGCCACCATGGACTACAAGGACGACGATGACAAGGGATCCATGGGGCTGAAGGC
CGCCCAGAAGACGCTGTTCCCGCTGCGCTCCATCGACGACGTGGTGCGCCTGTTTGCTGCCGAGCTGGGC
CGAGAGGAGCCGGACCTGGTGCTCCTTTCCTTGGTGCTGGGCTTCGTGGAGCATTTTCTGGCTGTCAACC
GCGTCATCCCTACCAACGTTCCCGAGCTCACCTTCCAGCCCAGCCCCGCCCCCGACCCGCCTGGCGGCCT
CACCTACTTTCCCGTGGCCGACCTGTCTATCATCGCCGCCCTCTATGCCCGCTTCACCGCCCAGATCCGA
GGCGCCGTCGACCTGTCCCTCTATCCTCGAGAAGGGGGTGTCTCCAGCCGTGAGCTGGTGAAGAAGGTCT
CCGATGTCATATGGAACAGCCTCAGCCGCTCCTACTTCAAGGATCGGGCCCACATCCAGTCCCTCTTCAG
CTTCATCACAGGCACCAAATTGGACAGCTCCGGTGTGGCCTTTGCTGTGGTTGGGGCCTGCCAGGCCCTG
GGTCTCCGGGATGTCCACCTCGCCCTGTCTGAGGATCATGCCTGGGTAGTGTTTGGGCCCAATGGGGAGC
AGACAGCTGAGGTCACCTGGCACGGCAAGGGCAACGAGGACCGCAGGGGCCAGACAGTCAATGCCGGTGT
GGCTGAGCGGAGCTGGCTGTACCTGAAAGGATCATACATGCGCTGTGACCGCAAGATGGAGGTGGCGTTC
ATGGTGTGTGCCATCAACCCTTCCATTGACCTGCACACCGACTCGCTGGAGCTTCTGCAGCTGCAGCAGA
AGCTGCTCTGGCTGCTCTATGACCTGGGACATCTGGAAAGGTACCCCATGGCTAGAACTG
