>Addgene plasmid #32087 | pWZLFlagMenin(S487A) | addgene partial sequence | sequence record 37751 | pWZL-R 5'-TTCCGGGCCCTCACATTG-3'
ATANCGGAAATTGGTCGACTAGATCTTCAATTGTTTTACGTATCTCGAGTGAATTCGCCCTTGCCTTTGC
GCTGCCGCTTGAGGAAAGACAGAGTGTAGTCACTAGGGGTGGACACTTTCTGCTTCTTCATCTGCACTTG
CGACTGTGCCGTGAGTTGCAGCTTGATGGCGCTCGAGTTGATCTTGGTGGCCACCAGCAGCTCCTTCATG
CCCTTCATCTTCTCACTCTGGAAAGTGAGCACTGGACCCTCCGGCGGTGGTGATGCTGCGGGTGCTGGCA
CCTGAGCCGTGCTGCCACCTTCAGGGCCTCGGGCTGTGCCAGCGACAGTCCCAGGAGGCTTCCGGGGGGG
TCCTGACACTGCACCCTGGCCGGTGCCCAGGCCCTTGTCCAGTGCTGGCTTCTTGGGCGGCGGGGGCTCC
TCTGGCTTGGCCTCCCGCCGTGGGCCCCGCCGCCGGCCTTCCCGGGCTTCCTCGCCCCACGGCTCCTCGG
CCTCGGCCGCCTCGGCCTCTCGGCTCACTATGCGCACCTTCTGCCGCACCTGTCCCTCAAAACGGCCTAA
GGACTGCACAAGAAAGGTGGCCCAGCCCACGTGCAGCACAGGCGTGGGACTGCCCTCCTCCCATTTGCAG
ATGCCGTCGTAGAATCGCAGCAGGTGGGCGAAGCACTCAGGGTCCTGGAGGGCGGAACCTTGGCTCTGGG
TGCCCTGGCTTTGCTCCCCCGGCCGCTCCTCGCCCGCCTCCAGCAAGCTGGCTGCCTCCTTCAGCAGGTT
GGGGATGACATCATTGGCTACTTCAAAGAACTCCTTGTAGATCTCCTCGTCTTCCCGGCAGTAGTTGTAG
TCCTGGATGACAGTGGCCGTGTCCGCCCANGCCTGCAAGGCTTCCCGCACATTGCGGTTGCGACAGTGGT
