[The description below was written by a language model from this plasmid's Addgene catalogue record.]
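Description:
pWZLFlagMenin(S487A) is a retroviral mammalian expression plasmid built on the pWZL backbone, a Moloney murine leukemia virus–derived vector family in which the cargo normally sits between long terminal repeats alongside a packaging signal, so that the transcript can be packaged into retroviral particles in a suitable packaging cell line and stably integrated into target cells. In bacteria the plasmid is maintained under ampicillin selection; the copy number is recorded as unknown. In transduced mammalian cells, a blasticidin resistance marker allows selection of stable integrants. No feature table accompanies the record, so the promoter, the origin of replication and the arrangement linking the insert to the blasticidin marker are not explicitly stated. In vectors of this type, expression is generally driven from the viral LTR.

The insert encodes menin, the tumor suppressor protein, carrying a serine-to-alanine substitution at residue 487 and fused to an N-terminal Flag epitope tag supplied by the backbone. The species of origin of the menin sequence is not given, and the restriction sites used for cloning are recorded as unknown. Replacing serine with alanine removes a potential phosphate acceptor, and the associated publication concerns phosphorylation of menin in response to DNA damage. The construct therefore most plausibly serves as a non-phosphorylatable mutant for comparison with wild-type menin. The Flag tag permits detection and immunoprecipitation of the exogenous protein, and retroviral delivery with blasticidin selection suits the generation of stably expressing cell populations for studying how loss of this site affects menin's behaviour after DNA damage.
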