Addgene plasmid #32087: pWZLFlagMenin(S487A)
Depositing lab: Matthew Meyerson. Depositing organization: Dana-Farber Cancer Institute. Publication: The menin tumor suppressor protein is phosphorylated in response to DNA damage. Francis J, Lin W, Rozenblatt-Rosen O, Meyerson M. PLoS One. 2011 . 6(1):e16119. 10.1371/journal.pone.0016119 PubMed 21264250.
Backbone
  Vector backbone: pWZL
  Vector type: Mammalian Expression, Retroviral
  Selectable markers: Blasticidin
Growth in bacteria
  Bacterial resistance: Ampicillin, 100 μg/mL
  Growth temperature: 37°C
  Growth strain: DH5alpha
  Copy number: Unknown
Gene/Insert
  Gene/Insert name: Menin
  Mutation: S487A
  Tag / fusion protein: Flag (N terminal on backbone)
  Cloning method: Restriction Enzyme; 5′ cloning site unknown (unknown if destroyed); 3′ cloning site unknown (unknown if destroyed)
  Sequencing primers: 5′ pBABE 5'
Terms and licenses: Academic/Nonprofit Terms; Industry Terms: Not Available to Industry
How to cite: pWZLFlagMenin(S487A) was a gift from Matthew Meyerson (Addgene plasmid # 32087 ; http://n2t.net/addgene:32087 ; RRID:Addgene_32087)
